>Addgene plasmid #180516 | pLX-TRV2 | addgene full sequence | sequence record 355071 | Addgene NGS Result
GATTCCATTGCCCAGCTATCTGTCACTTTATTGTGAAGATAGTGGAAAAGGAAGGTGGCTCCTACAAATG
CCATCATTGCGATAAAGGAAAGGCCATCGTTGAAGATGCCTCTGCCGACAGTGGTCCCAAAGATGGACCC
CCACCCACGAGGAGCATCGTGGAAAAAGAAGACGTTCCAACCACGTCTTCAAAGCAAGTGGATTGATGTG
ATATCTCCACTGACGTAAGGGATGACGCACAATCCCACTATCCTTCGCAAGACCCTTCCTCTATATAAGG
AAGTTCATTTCATTTGGAGAGGATAAAACATTGCACCTATGGTGTTGCCCTGGCTGGGGTATGTCAGTGA
TCGCAGTAGAATGTACTAATTGACAAGTTGGAGAATACGGTAGAACGTCCTTATCCAACACAGCCTTTAT
CCCTCTCCCTGACGAGGTTTTTGTCAGTGTAATATTTCTTTTTGAACTATCCAGCTTAGTACCGTACGGG
AAAGTGACTGGTGTGCTTATCTTTGAAATGTTACTTTGGGTTTCGGTTCTTTAGGTTAGTAAGAAAGCAC
TTGTCTTCTCATACAAAGGAAAACCTGAGACGTATCGCTTACGAAAGTAGCAATGAAAGAAAGGTGGTGG
TTTTAATCGCTACCGCAAAAACGATGGGGTCGTTTTAATTAACTTCTCCTACGCAAGCGTCTAAACGGAC
GTTGGGGTTTTGCTAGTTTCTTTAGAGAAAACTAGCTAAGTCTTTAATGTTATCATTAGAGATGGCATAA
ATATAATACTTGTGTCTGCTGATAAGATCATTTTAATTTGGACGATTAGACTTGTTGAACTACAGGTTAC
TGAATCACTTGCGCTAATCAACATGGGAGATATGTACGATGAATCATTTGACAAGTCGGGCGGTCCTGCT
GACTTGATGGACGATTCTTGGGTGGAATCAGTTTCGTGGAAAGATCTGTTGAAGAAGTTACACAGCATAA
AATTTGCACTACAGTCTGGTAGAGATGAGATCACTGGGTTACTAGCGGCACTGAATAGACAGTGTCCTTA
TTCACCATATGAGCAGTTTCCAGATAAGAAGGTGTATTTCCTTTTAGACTCACGGGCTAACAGTGCTCTT
GGTGTGATTCAGAACGCTTCAGCGTTCAAGAGACGAGCTGATGAGAAGAATGCAGTGGCGGGTGTTACAA
ATATTCCTGCGAATCCAAACACAACGGTTACGACGAACCAAGGGAGTACTACTACTACCAAGGCGAACAC
TGGCTCGACTTTGGAAGAAGACTTGTACACTTATTACAAATTCGATGATGCCTCTACAGCTTTCCACAAA
TCTCTAACTTCGTTAGAGAACATGGAGTTGAAGAGTTATTACCGAAGGAACTTTGAGAAAGTATTCGGGA
TTAAGTTTGGTGGAGCAGCTGCTAGTTCATCTGCACCGCCTCCAGCGAGTGGAGGTCCGATACGTCCTAA
TCCCTAGGGATTTAAGGACGTGAACTCTGTTGAGATCTCTGTGAAATTCAGAGGGTGGGTGATACCATAT
TCACTGATGCCATTAGCGACATCTAAATAGGGCTAATTGTGACTAATTTGAGGGAATTTCCTTTACCATT
GACGTCAGTGTCGTTGGTAGCATTTGAGTTTCGCAATGCACGAATTACTTAGGAAGTGGCTTGACGACAC
TAATGTGTTATTGTTAGATAATGGTTTGGTGGTCAAGGTACGTAGTAGAGTCCCACATATTCGCACGTAT
GAAGTAATTGGAAAGTTGTCAGTTTTTGATAATTCACTGGGAGATGATACGCTGTTTGAGGGAAAAGTAG
AGAACGTATTTGTTTTTATGTTCAGGCGGTTCTTGTGTGTCAACAAAGATGGACATTGTTACTCAAGGAA
GCACGATGAGCTTTATTATTACGGACGAGTGGACTTAGATTCTGTGAGTAAGGTTACCGAATTCTGCACA
CAAGGTTAAAAACGCTGTAGTAATACATGCGCAAGAACAGGCTGAGCATCTTGTTCTGGGGTTTCACACT
ATCTTTAGAGAAAGTGTTAAGTTAATTAAGTTATCTTAATTAAGAGCATAATTATACTGATTTGTCTCTC
GTTGATAGAGTCTATCATTCTGTTACTAAAAATTTGACAACTCGGTTTGCTGACCTACTGGTTACTGTAT
CACTTACCCGAGTTAACGCCTGAAGGAGACCGCGGGAAAGCGGGCAGTGAGCGCAACGCAATTAATGTGA
GTTAGCTCACTCATTAGGCACCCCAGGCTTTACACTTTATGCTCCCGGCTCGTATGTTGTGTGGAATTGT
GAGCGGATAACAATTTCACACAGGAAACAGCTATGACCATGATTACGCCAAGCGCGCAATTAACCCTCAC
TAAAGGGAACAAAAGCTGGGTACCCAATTCGCCCTATAGTGAGTCGTATTACGCGCGCTCACTGGCCGTC
GTTTTACAACGTCGTGACTGGGAAAACCCTGGCGTTACCCAACTTAATCGCCTTGCAGCACATCCCCCTT
TCGCCAGCTGGCGTAATAGCGAAGAGGCCCGCACCGATCGCCCTTCCCAACAGTTGCGCAGCCTGAATGG
CGAATGGGACGCGGGCGGGTCTCGCTCTATGTCCCGAAGACATTAAACTACGGTTCTTTAAGTAGATCCG
TGTCTGAAGTTTTAGGTTCAATTTAAACCTACGAGATTGACATTCTCGACTGATCTTGATTGATCGGTAA
GTCTTTTGTAATTTAATTTTCTTTTTGATTTTATTTTAAATTGTTATCTGTTTCTGTGTATAGACTGTTT
GAGATCGGCGTTTGGCCGACTCATTGTCTTACCATAGGGGAACGGACTTTGTTTGTGTTGTTATTTTATT
TGTATTTTATTAAAATTCTCAACGATCTGAAAAAGCCTCGCGGCTAAGAGATTGTTGGGGGGTGAGTAAG
TACTTTTAAAGTGATGATGGTTACAAAGGCAAAAGGGGTAAAACCCCTCGCCTACGTAAGCGTTATTACG
CCCGGGTCGGCATGGCATCTCCACCTCCTCGCGGTCCGACCTGGGCTACTTCGGTAGGCTAAGGGAGAAG
CGCTGAAATCACCAGTCTCTCTCTACAAATCTATCTCTCTCTATTTTCTCCATAAATAATGTGTGAGTAG
TTTCCCGATAAGGGAAATTAGGGTTCTTATAGGGTTTCGCTCATGTGTTGAGCATATAAGAAACCCTTAG
TATGTATTTGTATTTGTAAAATACTTCTATCAATAAAATTTCTAATTCCTAAAACCAAAATTCAGGTCAG
GAGACGGGACAAGGATGCGAGCTAGCCTGCAGGAATTGTTGATTTTGTGATGACTGATGGCAGGATATAT
GCGGTTGTAATTCATTTTTATTGTCTAAATTTCTGTATTTGTTTGTTTGTTCGGTTGTAAATTTTTTTGG
AAGAACAAGAAAAGAAAAAACACCCGTTAGGGTGTTTTTAGTTAGTGTGGCGCGCCGACTTGCGACATGC
GGTCCTTTGCAATCAACTATTAGAAAAATTCATCCAGCATCAGATGAAATTGCAGTTTGTTCATATCCGG
ATTATCAATGCCATATTTCTGAAACAGACGTTTTTGCAGGCTCGGGCTAAATTCGCCCAGGCAGTTCCAC
AGAATGGCCAGATCCTGATAACGATCCGCAATGCCCACACGGCCCACATCAATGCAGCCAATCAGTTTGC
CTTCATCGAAAATCAGGTTATCCAGGCTAAAATCGCCGTGGGTCACCACGCTATCCGGGCTAAACGGCAG
CAGTTTATGCATTTCTTTCCACACCTGTTCCACCGGCCAGCCGTTACGTTCATCATCAAAATCGCTCGCA
TCCACCAGGCCGTTGTTCATACGGCTCTGCGCCTGGGCCAGACGAAACACACGATCGCTGTTAAACGGGC
AGTTGCACACCGGAATGCTATGCAGACGACGCAGAAACACGGCCAGCGCATCCACAATGTTTTCGCCGCT
ATCCGGATATTCTTCCAGCACCTGAAACGCGGTTTTGCCCGGAATCGCGGTGGTCAGCAGCCACGCATCA
TCCGGGGTGCGAATAAAATGTTTAATGGTCGGCAGCGGCATAAATTCGGTCAGCCAGTTCAGACGCACCA
TTTCATCGGTCACATCGTTCGCCACGCTGCCTTTGCCATGTTTCAGAAACAGTTCCGGCGCATCCGGTTT
GCCATACAGACGATAAATGGTCGCGCCGCTCTGACCCACGTTATCACGCGCCCATTTATAGCCATACAGA
TCCGCATCCATGTTGCTGTTCAGACGCGGACGGCTACAGCTCGTTTCACGCTGAATATGGCTCATAACAC
CCCTTGTATTACTGTTTATGTAAGCAGACAGTTTTATTGTTCATGATGATATATTTTTATCTTGTGCAAT
GTAACATCAGAGATTTTGAGACACAAGATCGGATTGGCGGTTATGCGGTTCTACCGGCGCGGCAGCGTTA
CCCGTGTCGGCGGCTCCAACGGCTCGCCATCGTCCAGAAAACACGGCTCATCGGGCATCGGCAGGCGCTG
CTGCCCGCGCCGTTCCCATTCCTCCGTTTCGGTCAAGGCTGGCAGGTCTGGTTCCATGCCCGGAATGCCG
GGCTGGCTGGGCGGCTCCTCGCCGGGGCCGGTCGGTAGTTGCTGCTCGCCCGGATACAGGGTCGGGATGC
GGCGCAGGTCGCCATGCCCCAACAGCGATTCGTCCTGGTCGTCGTGATCAACCACCACGGCGGCACTGAA
CACCGACAGGCGCAACTGGTCGCGGGGCTGGCCCCACGCCACGCGGTCATTGACCACGTAGGCCGACACG
GTGCCGGGGCCGTTGAGCTTCACGACGGAGATCCAGCGCTCGGCCACCAAGTCCTTGACTGCGTATTGGA
CCGTCCGCAAAGAACGTCCGATGAGCTTGGAAAGTGTCTTCTGGCTGACCACCACGGCGTTCTGGTGGCC
CATCTGCGCCACGAGGTGATGCAGCAGCATTGCCGCCGTGGGTTTCCTCGCAATAAGCCCGGCCCACGCC
TCATGCGCTTTGCGTTCCGTTTGCACCCAGTGACCGGGCTTGTTCTTGGCTTGAATGCCGATTTCTCTGG
ACTGCGTGGCCATGCTTATCTCCATGCGGTAGGGGTGCCGCACGGTTGCGGCACCATGCGCAATCAGCTG
CAACTTTTCGGCAGCGCGACAACAATTATGCGTTGCGTAAAAGTGGCAGTCAATTACAGATTTTCTTTAA
CCTACGCAATGAGCTATTGCGGGGGGTGCCGCAATGAGCTGTTGCGTACCCCCCTTTTTTAAGTTGTTGA
TTTTTAAGTCTTTCGCATTTCGCCCTATATCTAGTTCTTTGGTGCCCAAAGAAGGGCACCCCTGCGGGGT
TCCCCCACGCCTTCGGCGCGGCTCCCCCTCCGGCAAAAAGTGGCCCCTCCGGGGCTTGTTGATCGACTGC
GCGGCCTTCGGCCTTGCCCAAGGTGGCGCTGCCCCCTTGGAACCCCCGCACTCGCCGCCGTGAGGCTCGG
GGGGCAGGCGGGCGGGCTTCGCCCTTCGACTGCCCCCACTCGCATAGGCTTGGGTCGTTCCAGGCGCGTC
AAGGCCAAGCCGCTGCGCGGTCGCTGCGCGAGCCTTGACCCGCCTTCCACTTGGTGTCCAACCGGCAAGC
GAAGCGCGCAGGCCGCAGGCCGGAGGCTTTTCCCCAGAGAAAATTAAAAAAATTGATGGGGCAAGGCCGC
AGGCCGCGCAGTTGGAGCCGGTGGGTATGTGGTCGAAGGCTGGGTAGCCGGTGGGCAATCCCTGTGGTCA
AGCTCGTGGGCAGGCGCAGCCTGTCCATCAGCTTGTCCAGCAGGGTTGTCCACGGGCCGAGCGAAGCGAG
CCAGCCGGTGGCCGCTCGCGGCCATCGTCCACATATCCACGGGCTGGCAAGGGAGCGCAGCGACCGCGCA
GGGCGAAGCCCGGAGAGCAAGCCCGTAGGGGGCCATCATCAGTTCGGTGGTCTTCCGACGAACAATAAGG
CCGCAAATCGCGGCCTTTTTTATTGATAACAAAACCGGCTCAGTTCTGCGTAGAAACCAACATGCAAGCT
CCACCGGGTGCAAAGCGGCAGCGGCGGCAGGATATATTCAATTGTAAATGGCTTCATGTCCGGGAAATCT
ACTGGTGGCAGGATATATTGTGGTGTAAACAATGGAGAAAAAGATTAATTAAGTACTAGTAGCCTGGTCG
AAACCGTCTCA
Features (pLannotate 1.2.2; 18 found; start..end, strand, type, name):
      1..258     +  promoter       35SPPDK promoter (fragment): hybrid promoter consisting of the cauliflower mosaic virus 35S enhancer fused to the maize C4PPDK basal promoter (Yoo et al., 2007)
    257..303     +  promoter       minimal CaMV 35S promoter: minimal 35S promoter from cauliflower mosaic virus
    863..1474    +  CDS            CP: CAPSD_TRVPP - Experimental evidence at protein level: Swiss-Prot protein existence level 1. Capsid protein self-assembles to form rod-shaped virions about 22 nm in diameter with a central canal enclosing the viral genomic RNA. From Tobacco rattle virus (isolate PpK20) (TRV).
   1646..1948    +  CDS            P40_TRVPP (fragment): Experimental evidence at protein level: Swiss-Prot protein existence level 1. Involved in transmission of the virus by the vector nematode Paratrichodorus pachydermus. From Tobacco rattle virus (isolate PpK20) (TRV).
   2233..2254    +  protein_bind   CAP binding site: CAP binding activates transcription in the presence of cAMP. E. coli catabolite activator protein
   2269..2299    +  promoter       lac promoter: promoter for the E. coli lac operon
   2307..2323    +  protein_bind   lac operator: The lac repressor binds to the lac operator to inhibit transcription in E. coli. This inhibition can be relieved by adding lactose or isopropyl-β-D-thiogalactopyranoside (IPTG). lac repressor encoded by lacI
   2368..2386    +  promoter       T3 promoter: promoter for bacteriophage T3 RNA polymerase
   2413..2431    -  promoter       T7 promoter: promoter for bacteriophage T7 RNA polymerase
   2439..2594    +  CDS            lacZα (fragment): LacZα fragment of β-galactosidase; lacZ fragment
   2973..3012    +  ncRNA          TLS-PK6: Accession: RF01101 - Pseudoknot of tRNA-like structure
   3011..3083    +  ncRNA          HDV ribozyme (fragment): Accession: RF00094 - Hepatitis delta virus ribozyme
   3125..3281    +  polyA_signal   CaMV poly(A) signal (fragment): cauliflower mosaic virus polyadenylation signal
   3523..4335    -  CDS            aphA1: KKA1_ECOLX - Also known as nptI. Protein inferred from homology: Swiss-Prot protein existence level 3. Resistance to kanamycin and structurally-related aminoglycosides, including amikacin. From Escherichia coli.
   4461..5123    -  CDS            pBBR1 Rep: replication protein for the broad-host-range plasmid pBBR1 from Bordetella bronchiseptica
   5124..5895    -  rep_origin     pBBR1 oriV: replication origin of the broad-host-range plasmid pBBR1 from Bordetella bronchiseptica; requires the pBBR1 Rep protein for replication
   6115..6139    +  misc_feature   LB T-DNA repeat: left border repeat from octopine Ach5 T-DNA
   6166..6190    +  misc_feature   LB T-DNA repeat: left border repeat from nopaline C58 T-DNA
