[The description below was written by a language model from this plasmid's Addgene catalogue record and pLannotate feature annotations shown in this document.]
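Description:
pLX-TRV2 is a plant expression T-DNA binary vector built on the pLX-B2 backbone that delivers an infectious cDNA clone of Tobacco rattle virus (TRV) RNA2 by Agrobacterium tumefaciens. The plasmid replicates through the broad-host-range pBBR1 origin and its Rep protein, which function in both E. coli and Agrobacterium. It is selected with kanamycin through the aphA1 (nptI) aminoglycoside phosphotransferase gene. The sequenced record is about 6.2 kb. The catalogue lists nearly the same figure as the insert size, so that number appears to describe the whole plasmid rather than the viral insert alone. The annotation identifies two left-border T-DNA repeats near the end of the linear record, just upstream of the promoter on the circular map, but it does not call a right border.

The viral cassette is driven by a cauliflower mosaic virus 35S promoter. The annotation tool labels part of this promoter as a 35S-PPDK fragment, alongside the minimal 35S core. Downstream lie TRV RNA2 sequences encoding the capsid protein and a fragment of the P40 nematode-transmission protein. According to the catalogue, a heterologous pea early browning virus (PEBV) promoter and a polylinker follow, although the PEBV element is not separately annotated. The cloning region contains a lac promoter/operator and a lacZα fragment flanked by T3 and T7 promoters, which presumably allows blue/white screening of inserts. The viral 3′ end, marked by a tRNA-like structure pseudoknot, is followed by a hepatitis delta virus ribozyme that trims the transcript to an authentic terminus, and then by the CaMV polyadenylation signal.

After agroinoculation together with a TRV RNA1 source, sequences cloned into the polylinker are expressed from the replicating virus. The associated publication applies this to virus-induced gene silencing and genome editing, using a one-Agrobacterium system that delivers multipartite virus vectors simultaneously.
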