Addgene plasmid #180516: pLX-TRV2
Purpose: Agrobacterium tumefaciens-based expression of TRV2 including a PEBV heterologous promoter and apolylinker
Depositing lab: Jose-Antonio Daros. Depositing organization: Instituto de Biologia Molecular y Celular de Plantas. Publication: Simplifying plant gene silencing and genome editing logistics by a one-Agrobacterium system for simultaneous delivery of multipartite virus vectors. Aragones V, Aliaga F, Pasin F, Daros JA. Biotechnol J. 2022 Mar 24:e2100504. doi: 10.1002/biot.202100504. PubMed 35332696.
Backbone
  Vector backbone: pLX-B2
  Vector type: Plant Expression
Growth in bacteria
  Bacterial resistance: Kanamycin, 50 μg/mL
  Growth temperature: 37°C
  Growth strain: DH5alpha
  Copy number: High Copy
Gene/Insert
  Gene/Insert name: Tobacco rattle virus RNA2 with a PEBV heterologous promoter and a polylinker
  Insert size (bp): 6243
  Promoter: 35S CaMV
  Cloning method: Gibson Cloning
  Sequencing primers: 5′ CTGGTGGCAGGATATATTGTGG; 3′ ATATATCCTGCCATCAGTCATC
Terms and licenses: Academic/Nonprofit Terms; Industry Terms: Not Available to Industry
How to cite: pLX-TRV2 was a gift from Jose-Antonio Daros (Addgene plasmid # 180516 ; http://n2t.net/addgene:180516 ; RRID:Addgene_180516)
